Addgene plasmid #50444: pCAG-GFPmG1
Purpose: Expression of a EGFP variant in mammalian cells
Depositing lab: Connie Cepko. Depositing organization: Harvard Medical School. Publication: A nanobody-based system using fluorescent proteins as scaffolds for cell-specific gene manipulation. Tang JC, Szikra T, Kozorovitskiy Y, Teixiera M, Sabatini BL, Roska B, Cepko CL. Cell. 2013 Aug 15;154(4):928-39. doi: 10.1016/j.cell.2013.07.021. PubMed 23953120.
Backbone
  Vector backbone: pCAG-GFP
  Backbone size w/o insert (bp): 4824
  Total vector size (bp): 5552
  Vector type: Mammalian Expression
Growth in bacteria
  Bacterial resistance: Ampicillin, 100 μg/mL
  Growth temperature: 37°C
  Growth strain: DH5alpha
  Copy number: High Copy
Gene/Insert
  Gene/Insert name: GFPmG1 (alt name: GFP E143K, N147Q)
  Species: Aequorea victoria
  Insert size (bp): 728
  Mutation: E143K, N147Q
  Promoter: CAG
  Cloning method: Restriction Enzyme; 5′ cloning site AgeI (not destroyed); 3′ cloning site NotI (not destroyed)
  Sequencing primers: 5′ GGACTTCCTTTGTCCCAAATCTG; 3′ TAGCCAGAAGTCAGATGCTC
Resource information
  A portion of this plasmid was derived from a plasmid made by: pCAG-GFP, Cepko lab
Terms and licenses: Academic/Nonprofit Terms; Industry Terms: Not Available to Industry
How to cite: pCAG-GFPmG1 was a gift from Connie Cepko (Addgene plasmid # 50444 ; http://n2t.net/addgene:50444 ; RRID:Addgene_50444)
