[The description below was written by a language model from this plasmid's Addgene catalogue record and pLannotate feature annotations shown in this document.]
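Description:
pCAG-GFPmG1 is a 5,552 bp mammalian expression plasmid built on the pCAG-GFP backbone. It carries a mutant form of enhanced GFP (originally from Aequorea victoria) with two amino-acid substitutions, E143K and N147Q. The roughly 0.7 kb coding sequence sits between AgeI and NotI sites, both of which are retained. The feature table annotates it simply as mammalian codon-optimized EGFP, since automated annotation does not flag the point mutations.

Expression is driven by the composite CAG promoter, which appears in the table as the human cytomegalovirus immediate-early enhancer, the chicken β-actin promoter and a chimeric chicken β-actin/rabbit β-globin intron. Together these give strong, broadly active transcription in mammalian cells. Transcripts are terminated by the rabbit β-globin polyadenylation signal. The short "HBB" fragments flanking the reading frame are most likely residual β-globin exon sequence belonging to the intron and 3′ cassette, not separate coding elements.

In bacteria the plasmid is propagated through a high-copy ColE1/pUC-type origin and selected with ampicillin via the bla gene and its own promoter. The backbone also holds remnants of lac regulatory sequences, an SV40 origin of replication, which can support episomal amplification in cells expressing large T antigen, and an SV40 poly(A) signal. No mammalian selection marker is annotated, so the plasmid appears suited to transient expression.

The stated purpose is expression of an EGFP variant in mammalian cells. The associated publication concerns a nanobody-based system that uses fluorescent proteins as scaffolds for cell-specific gene manipulation. The record does not state what the two substitutions do.
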