Features (pLannotate 1.2.2; 19 found; start..end, strand, type, name):
      4..383     +  enhancer       CMV enhancer: human cytomegalovirus immediate early enhancer
    386..661     +  promoter       chicken β-actin promoter: No description available
    662..1670    +  intron         chimeric intron: chimera between introns from chicken β-actin and rabbit β-globin
   1668..1724    +  CDS            HBB (fragment): HBB_LEPEU - Experimental evidence at protein level: Swiss-Prot protein existence level 1. Involved in oxygen transport from the lung to the various peripheral tissues. From Lepus europaeus (European hare).
   1719..1756    +  misc_feature   MCS (fragment): multiple cloning site
   1770..2489    +  CDS            EGFP: the original enhanced GFP (Yang et al., 1996) mammalian codon-optimized
   2499..2570    +  CDS            HBB (fragment): HBB_PONPY - Experimental evidence at transcript level: Swiss-Prot protein existence level 2. Involved in oxygen transport from the lung to the various peripheral tissues. From Pongo pygmaeus (Bornean orangutan).
   2641..2696    +  polyA_signal   β-globin poly(A) signal: rabbit β-globin polyadenylation signal (Gil and Proudfoot, 1987)
   3079..3095    -  protein_bind   lac operator: The lac repressor binds to the lac operator to inhibit transcription in E. coli. This inhibition can be relieved by adding lactose or isopropyl-β-D-thiogalactopyranoside (IPTG). lac repressor encoded by lacI
   3103..3133    -  promoter       lac promoter: promoter for the E. coli lac operon
   3148..3169    -  protein_bind   CAP binding site: CAP binding activates transcription in the presence of cAMP. E. coli catabolite activator protein
   3182..3221    -  CDS            lacI (fragment): lac repressor; lacI; The lac repressor binds to the lac operator to inhibit transcription in E. coli. This inhibition can be relieved by adding lactose or isopropyl-β-D-thiogalactopyranoside (IPTG).
   3228..3250    +  promoter       SV40 promoter (fragment): SV40 enhancer and early promoter
   3274..3409    +  rep_origin     SV40 ori: SV40 origin of replication
   3429..3563    +  polyA_signal   SV40 poly(A) signal: SV40 polyadenylation signal
   3565..3619    -  CDS            lacI (fragment): lac repressor; lacI; The lac repressor binds to the lac operator to inhibit transcription in E. coli. This inhibition can be relieved by adding lactose or isopropyl-β-D-thiogalactopyranoside (IPTG).
   3802..4390    -  rep_origin     ori: high-copy-number ColE1/pMB1/pBR322/pUC origin of replication
   4561..5421    -  CDS            AmpR: β-lactamase; bla; confers resistance to ampicillin, carbenicillin, and related antibiotics
   5422..5526    -  promoter       AmpR promoter: bla
>Addgene plasmid #50444 | pCAG-GFPmG1 | depositor full sequence | sequence record 75393 | pCAG-GFPmG1 sequence 5552 bps
GTCGACATTGATTATTGACTAGTTATTAATAGTAATCAATTACGGGGTCATTAGTTCATAGCCCATATAT
GGAGTTCCGCGTTACATAACTTACGGTAAATGGCCCGCCTGGCTGACCGCCCAACGACCCCCGCCCATTG
ACGTCAATAATGACGTATGTTCCCATAGTAACGCCAATAGGGACTTTCCATTGACGTCAATGGGTGGACT
ATTTACGGTAAACTGCCCACTTGGCAGTACATCAAGTGTATCATATGCCAAGTACGCCCCCTATTGACGT
CAATGACGGTAAATGGCCCGCCTGGCATTATGCCCAGTACATGACCTTATGGGACTTTCCTACTTGGCAG
TACATCTACGTATTAGTCATCGCTATTACCATGGGTCGAGGTGAGCCCCACGTTCTGCTTCACTCTCCCC
ATCTCCCCCCCCTCCCCACCCCCAATTTTGTATTTATTTATTTTTTAATTATTTTGTGCAGCGATGGGGG
CGGGGGGGGGGGGGGCGCGCGCCAGGCGGGGCGGGGCGGGGCGAGGGGCGGGGCGGGGCGAGGCGGAGAG
GTGCGGCGGCAGCCAATCAGAGCGGCGCGCTCCGAAAGTTTCCTTTTATGGCGAGGCGGCGGCGGCGGCG
GCCCTATAAAAAGCGAAGCGCGCGGCGGGCGGGAGTCGCTGCGTTGCCTTCGCCCCGTGCCCCGCTCCGC
GCCGCCTCGCGCCGCCCGCCCCGGCTCTGACTGACCGCGTTACTCCCACAGGTGAGCGGGCGGGACGGCC
CTTCTCCTCCGGGCTGTAATTAGCGCTTGGTTTAATGACGGCTCGTTTCTTTTCTGTGGCTGCGTGAAAG
CCTTAAAGGGCTCCGGGAGGGCCCTTTGTGCGGGGGGGAGCGGCTCGGGGGGTGCGTGCGTGTGTGTGTG
CGTGGGGAGCGCCGCGTGCGGCCCGCGCTGCCCGGCGGCTGTGAGCGCTGCGGGCGCGGCGCGGGGCTTT
GTGCGCTCCGCGTGTGCGCGAGGGGAGCGCGGCCGGGGGCGGTGCCCCGCGGTGCGGGGGGGCTGCGAGG
GGAACAAAGGCTGCGTGCGGGGTGTGTGCGTGGGGGGGTGAGCAGGGGGTGTGGGCGCGGCGGTCGGGCT
GTAACCCCCCCCTGCACCCCCCTCCCCGAGTTGCTGAGCACGGCCCGGCTTCGGGTGCGGGGCTCCGTGC
GGGGCGTGGCGCGGGGCTCGCCGTGCCGGGCGGGGGGTGGCGGCAGGTGGGGGTGCCGGGCGGGGCGGGG
CCGCCTCGGGCCGGGGAGGGCTCGGGGGAGGGGCGCGGCGGCCCCGGAGCGCCGGCGGCTGTCGAGGCGC
GGCGAGCCGCAGCCATTGCCTTTTATGGTAATCGTGCGAGAGGGCGCAGGGACTTCCTTTGTCCCAAATC
TGGCGGAGCCGAAATCTGGGAGGCGCCGCCGCACCCCCTCTAGCGGGCGCGGGCGAAGCGGTGCGGCGCC
GGCAGGAAGGAAATGGGCGGGGAGGGCCTTCGTGCGTCGCCGCGCCGCCGTCCCCTTCTCCATCTCCAGC
CTCGGGGCTGCCGCAGGGGGACGGCTGCCTTCGGGGGGGACGGGGCAGGGCGGGGTTCGGCTTCTGGCGT
GTGACCGGCGGCTCTAGAGCCTCTGCTAACCATGTTCATGCCTTCTTCTTTTTCCTACAGCTCCTGGGCA
ACGTGCTGGTTATTGTGCTGTCTCATCATTTTGGCAAAGAATTCTGCAGTCGACGGATACCGCGGGCCCG
GGATCCACCGGTCGCCACCATGGTGAGCAAGGGCGAGGAGCTGTTCACCGGGGTGGTGCCCATCCTGGTC
GAGCTGGACGGCGACGTAAACGGCCACAAGTTCAGCGTGTCCGGCGAGGGCGAGGGCGATGCCACCTACG
GCAAGCTGACCCTGAAGTTCATCTGCACCACCGGCAAGCTGCCCGTGCCCTGGCCCACCCTCGTGACCAC
CCTGACCTACGGCGTGCAGTGCTTCAGCCGCTACCCCGACCACATGAAGCAGCACGACTTCTTCAAGTCC
GCCATGCCCGAAGGCTACGTCCAGGAGCGCACCATCTTCTTCAAGGACGACGGCAACTACAAGACCCGCG
CCGAGGTGAAGTTCGAGGGCGACACCCTGGTGAACCGCATCGAGCTGAAGGGCATCGACTTCAAGGAGGA
CGGCAACATCCTGGGGCACAAGCTGAAGTACAACTACCAGAGCCACAACGTCTATATCATGGCCGACAAG
CAGAAGAACGGCATCAAGGTGAACTTCAAGATCCGCCACAACATCGAGGACGGCAGCGTGCAGCTCGCCG
ACCACTACCAGCAGAACACCCCCATCGGCGACGGCCCCGTGCTGCTGCCCGACAACCACTACCTGAGCAC
CCAGTCCGCCCTGAGCAAAGACCCCAACGAGAAGCGCGATCACATGGTCCTGCTGGAGTTCGTGACCGCC
GCCGGGATCACTCTCGGCATGGACGAGCTGTACAAGTAAAGCGGCCGCACTCCTCAGGTGCAGGCTGCCT
ATCAGAAGGTGGTGGCTGGTGTGGCCAATGCCCTGGCTCACAAATACCACTGAGATCTTTTTCCCTCTGC
CAAAAATTATGGGGACATCATGAAGCCCCTTGAGCATCTGACTTCTGGCTAATAAAGGAAATTTATTTTC
ATTGCAATAGTGTGTTGGAATTTTTTGTGTCTCTCACTCGGAAGGACATATGGGAGGGCAAATCATTTAA
AACATCAGAATGAGTATTTGGTTTAGAGTTTGGCAACATATGCCATATGCTGGCTGCCATGAACAAAGGT
GGCTATAAAGAGGTCATCAGTATATGAAACAGCCCCCTGCTGTCCATTCCTTATTCCATAGAAAAGCCTT
GACTTGAGGTTAGATTTTTTTTATATTTTGTTTTGTGTTATTTTTTTCTTTAACATCCCTAAAATTTTCC
TTACATGTTTTACTAGCCAGATTTTTCCTCCTCTCCTGACTACTCCCAGTCATAGCTGTCCCTCTTCTCT
TATGAAGATCCCTCGACCTGCAGCCCAAGCTTGGCGTAATCATGGTCATAGCTGTTTCCTGTGTGAAATT
GTTATCCGCTCACAATTCCACACAACATACGAGCCGGAAGCATAAAGTGTAAAGCCTGGGGTGCCTAATG
AGTGAGCTAACTCACATTAATTGCGTTGCGCTCACTGCCCGCTTTCCAGTCGGGAAACCTGTCGTGCCAG
CGGATCCGCATCTCAATTAGTCAGCAACCATAGTCCCGCCCCTAACTCCGCCCATCCCGCCCCTAACTCC
GCCCAGTTCCGCCCATTCTCCGCCCCATGGCTGACTAATTTTTTTTATTTATGCAGAGGCCGAGGCCGCC
TCGGCCTCTGAGCTATTCCAGAAGTAGTGAGGAGGCTTTTTTGGAGGCCTAGGCTTTTGCAAAAAGCTAA
CTTGTTTATTGCAGCTTATAATGGTTACAAATAAAGCAATAGCATCACAAATTTCACAAATAAAGCATTT
TTTTCACTGCATTCTAGTTGTGGTTTGTCCAAACTCATCAATGTATCTTATCATGTCTGGATCCGCTGCA
TTAATGAATCGGCCAACGCGCGGGGAGAGGCGGTTTGCGTATTGGGCGCTCTTCCGCTTCCTCGCTCACT
GACTCGCTGCGCTCGGTCGTTCGGCTGCGGCGAGCGGTATCAGCTCACTCAAAGGCGGTAATACGGTTAT
CCACAGAATCAGGGGATAACGCAGGAAAGAACATGTGAGCAAAAGGCCAGCAAAAGGCCAGGAACCGTAA
AAAGGCCGCGTTGCTGGCGTTTTTCCATAGGCTCCGCCCCCCTGACGAGCATCACAAAAATCGACGCTCA
AGTCAGAGGTGGCGAAACCCGACAGGACTATAAAGATACCAGGCGTTTCCCCCTGGAAGCTCCCTCGTGC
GCTCTCCTGTTCCGACCCTGCCGCTTACCGGATACCTGTCCGCCTTTCTCCCTTCGGGAAGCGTGGCGCT
TTCTCAATGCTCACGCTGTAGGTATCTCAGTTCGGTGTAGGTCGTTCGCTCCAAGCTGGGCTGTGTGCAC
GAACCCCCCGTTCAGCCCGACCGCTGCGCCTTATCCGGTAACTATCGTCTTGAGTCCAACCCGGTAAGAC
ACGACTTATCGCCACTGGCAGCAGCCACTGGTAACAGGATTAGCAGAGCGAGGTATGTAGGCGGTGCTAC
AGAGTTCTTGAAGTGGTGGCCTAACTACGGCTACACTAGAAGGACAGTATTTGGTATCTGCGCTCTGCTG
AAGCCAGTTACCTTCGGAAAAAGAGTTGGTAGCTCTTGATCCGGCAAACAAACCACCGCTGGTAGCGGTG
GTTTTTTTGTTTGCAAGCAGCAGATTACGCGCAGAAAAAAAGGATCTCAAGAAGATCCTTTGATCTTTTC
TACGGGGTCTGACGCTCAGTGGAACGAAAACTCACGTTAAGGGATTTTGGTCATGAGATTATCAAAAAGG
ATCTTCACCTAGATCCTTTTAAATTAAAAATGAAGTTTTAAATCAATCTAAAGTATATATGAGTAAACTT
GGTCTGACAGTTACCAATGCTTAATCAGTGAGGCACCTATCTCAGCGATCTGTCTATTTCGTTCATCCAT
AGTTGCCTGACTCCCCGTCGTGTAGATAACTACGATACGGGAGGGCTTACCATCTGGCCCCAGTGCTGCA
ATGATACCGCGAGACCCACGCTCACCGGCTCCAGATTTATCAGCAATAAACCAGCCAGCCGGAAGGGCCG
AGCGCAGAAGTGGTCCTGCAACTTTATCCGCCTCCATCCAGTCTATTAATTGTTGCCGGGAAGCTAGAGT
AAGTAGTTCGCCAGTTAATAGTTTGCGCAACGTTGTTGCCATTGCTACAGGCATCGTGGTGTCACGCTCG
TCGTTTGGTATGGCTTCATTCAGCTCCGGTTCCCAACGATCAAGGCGAGTTACATGATCCCCCATGTTGT
GCAAAAAAGCGGTTAGCTCCTTCGGTCCTCCGATCGTTGTCAGAAGTAAGTTGGCCGCAGTGTTATCACT
CATGGTTATGGCAGCACTGCATAATTCTCTTACTGTCATGCCATCCGTAAGATGCTTTTCTGTGACTGGT
GAGTACTCAACCAAGTCATTCTGAGAATAGTGTATGCGGCGACCGAGTTGCTCTTGCCCGGCGTCAATAC
GGGATAATACCGCGCCACATAGCAGAACTTTAAAAGTGCTCATCATTGGAAAACGTTCTTCGGGGCGAAA
ACTCTCAAGGATCTTACCGCTGTTGAGATCCAGTTCGATGTAACCCACTCGTGCACCCAACTGATCTTCA
GCATCTTTTACTTTCACCAGCGTTTCTGGGTGAGCAAAAACAGGAAGGCAAAATGCCGCAAAAAAGGGAA
TAAGGGCGACACGGAAATGTTGAATACTCATACTCTTCCTTTTTCAATATTATTGAAGCATTTATCAGGG
TTATTGTCTCATGAGCGGATACATATTTGAATGTATTTAGAAAAATAAACAAATAGGGGTTCCGCGCACA
TTTCCCCGAAAAGTGCCACCTG
