>Addgene plasmid #50444 | pCAG-GFPmG1 | addgene partial sequence | sequence record 81122 | pCAG-F 5'-GCAACGTGCTGGTTATTGTG-3'
AGGGCGAGGAGCTGTTCACCGGGGTGGTGCCCATCCTGGTCGAGCTGGACGGCGACGTAAACGGCCACAA
GTTCAGCGTGTCCGGCGAGGGCGAGGGCGATGCCACCTACGGCAAGCTGACCCTGAAGTTCATCTGCACC
ACCGGCAAGCTGCCCGTGCCCTGGCCCACCCTCGTGACCACCCTGACCTACGGCGTGCAGTGCTTCAGCC
GCTACCCCGACCACATGAAGCAGCACGACTTCTTCAAGTCCGCCATGCCCGAAGGCTACGTCCAGGAGCG
CACCATCTTCTTCAAGGACGACGGCAACTACAAGACCCGCGCCGAGGTGAAGTTCGAGGGCGACACCCTG
GTGAACCGCATCGAGCTGAAGGGCATCGACTTCAAGGAGGACGGCAACATCCTGGGGCACAAGCTGAAGT
ACAACTACCAGAGCCACAACGTCTATATCATGGCCGACAAGCAGAAGAACGGCATCAAGGTGAACTTCAA
GATCCGCCACAACATCGAGGACGGCAGCGTGCAGCTCGCCGACCACTACCAGCAGAACACCCCCATCGGC
GACGGCCCCGTGCTGCTGCCCGACAACCACTACCTGAGCACCCAGTCCGCCCTGAGCAAAGACCCCAACG
AGAAGCGCGATCACATGGTCCTGCTGGAGTTCGTGACCGCCGCCGGGATCACTCTCGGCATGGACGAGCT
GTACAAGTAAGCGGCCGCACTCCTCAGGTGCAGGCTGCCTATCAGAAGGTGGTGGCTGGTGTGGCCAATG
CCCTGGCTCACAAATACCACTGAGATCT
